>Addgene plasmid #185560 | CALNL-RARa-VP16 | addgene full sequence | sequence record 365050 | Addgene Partial NGS Result
RKYKNCATWGMYYATWKAYKRRKTWYYRMKWKWMATMAMTTACGGGGTCATTAGTTCATAGCCCATATAT
GGAGTTCCGCGTTACATAACTTACGGTAAATGGCCCGCCTGGCTGACCGCCCAACGACCCCCGCCCATTG
ACGTCAATAATGACGTATGTTCCCATAGTAACGCCAATAGGGACTTTCCATTGACGTCAATGGGTGGAGT
ATTTACGGTAAACTGCCCACTTGGCAGTACATCAAGTGTATCATATGCCAAGTACGCCCCCTATTGACGT
CAATGACGGTAAATGGCCCGCCTGGCATTATGCCCAGTACATGACCTTATGGGACTTTCCTACTTGGCAG
TACATCTACGTATTAGTCATCGCTATTACCATGGTCGAGGTGAGCCCCACGTTCTGCTTCACTCTCCCCA
TCTCCCCCCCCTCCCCACCCCCAATTTTGTATTTATTTATTTTTTAATTATTTTGTGCAGCGATGGGGGC
GGGGGGGGGGGGGGGGSGCGCGCCRGGSGGGGSGGGGSGGGGSGRGGGGSGGGGSGGGGSGRGGSGGRGR
GGKGSGGSGGCRGCCAATCAGAGCGGCGCGCTCCGAAAGTTTCCTTTTATGGCGAGGCGGCGGCGGCGGC
GGCCCTATAAAAAGCGAAGCGCGCGGCGGGCGGGAGTCGCTGCGCGCTGCCTTCGCCCCGTGCCCCGCTC
CGCCGCCGCCTCGCGCCGCCCGCCCCGGCTCTGACTGACCGCGTTACTCCCACAGGTGAGCGGGCGGGAC
GGCCCTTCTCCTCCGGGCTGTAATTAGCGCTTGGTTTAATGACGGCTTGTTTCTTTTCTGTGGCTGCGTG
AAAGCCTTGAGGGGCTCCGGGAGGGCCCTTTGTGCGGGGGGAGCGGCTCGGGGGGTGCGTGCGTGTGTGT
GTGCGTGGGGAGCGCCGCGTGCGGCTCCGCGCTGCCCGGCGGCTGTGAGCGCTGCGGGCGCGGCGCGGGG
CTTTGTGCGCTCCGCAGTGTGCGCGAGGGGAGCGCGGCCGGGGGCGGTGCCCCGCGGTGCGGGGGGGGCT
GCGAGGGGAACAAAGGCTGCGTGCGGGGTGTGTGCGTGGGGGGGTGAGCAGGGGGTGTGGGCGCGTCGGT
CGGGCTGCAACCCCCCCTGCACCCCCCTCCCCGAGTTGCTGAGCACGGCCCGGCTTCGGGTGCGGGGCTC
CGTACGGGGCGTGGCGCGGGGCTCGCCGTGCCGGGCGGGGGGTGGCGGCAGGKGGGGGTGCCGGGCGGGG
CGGGGCCGCCYCGGGCCGGGGRGGGCKCGGGGGRGGGGCGCGGCGGCCCCCGGAGCGCCGGCGGCTGTCG
AGGCGCGGCGAGCCGCAGCCATTGCCTTTTATGGTAATCGTGCGAGAGGGCGCAGGGACTTCCTTTGTCC
CAAATCTGTGCGGAGCCGAAATCTGGGAGGCGCCGCCGCACCCCCTCTAGCGGGCGCGGGGCGAAGCGGT
GCGGCGCCGGCAGGAAGGAAATGGGCGGGGAGGGCCTTCGTGCGTCGCCGCGCCGCCGTCCCCTTCTCCC
TCTCCAGCCTCGGGGCTGTCCGCGGGGGGACGGCTGCCTTCGGGGGGGACGGGGCAGGGCGGGGTTCGGC
TTCTGGCGTGTGACCGGCGGCTCTAGAGCCTCTGCTAACCATGTTCATGCCTTCTTCTTTTTCCTACAGC
TCCTGGGCAACGTGCTGGTTATTGTGCTGTCTCATCATTTTGGCAAAGAATTGATTAATTCGAGCGAACG
CGTATAACTTCGTATAGCATACATTATACGAAGTTATCTCGAGTCGGATTTGATCTGATCAAGAGACAGG
ATGAGGATCGTTTCGCATGATTGAACAAGATGGATTGCACGCAGGTTCTCCGGCCGCTTGGGTGGAGAGG
CTATTCGGCTATGACTGGGCACAACAGACAATCGGCTGCTCTGATGCCGCCGTGTTCCGGCTGTCAGCGC
AGGGGCGCCCGGTTCTTTTTGTCAAGACCGACCTGTCCGGTGCCCTGAATGAACTGCAGGACGAGGCAGC
GCGGCTATCGTGGCTGGCCACGACGGGCGTTCCTTGCGCAGCTGTGCTCGACGTTGTCACTGAAGCGGGA
AGGGACTGGCTGCTATTGGGCGAAGTGCCGGGGCAGGATCTCCTGTCATCTCACCTTGCTCCTGCCGAGA
AAGTATCCATCATGGCTGATGCAATGCGGCGGCTGCATACGCTTGATCCGGCTACCTGCCCATTCGACCA
CCAAGCGAAACATCGCATCGAGCGAGCACGTACTCGGATGGAAGCCGGTCTTGTCGATCAGGATGATCTG
GACGAAGAGCATCAGGGGCTCGCGCCAGCCGAACTGTTCGCCAGGCTCAAGGCGCGCATGCCCGACGGCG
AGGATCTCGTCGTGACCCATGGCGATGCCTGCTTGCCGAATATCATGGTGGAAAATGGCCGCTTTTCTGG
ATTCATCGACTGTGGCCGGCTGGGTGTGGCGGACCGCTATCAGGACATAGCGTTGGCTACCCGTGATATT
GCTGAAGAGCTTGGCGGCGAATGGGCTGACCGCTTCCTCGTGCTTTACGGTATCGCCGCTCCCGATTCGC
AGCGCATCGCCTTCTATCGCCTTCTTGACGAGTTCTTCTGAGCGGGACTCTGGGGTTCGAAATGACCGAC
CAAGCGACGCCCAACCTGCCATCACGAGATTTCGATTCCACCGCCGCCTTCTATGAAAGGTTGGGCTTCG
GAATCGTTTTCCGGGACGCCGGCTGGATGATCCTCCAGCGCGGGGATCTCATGCTGGAGTTCTTCGCCCA
CCCCATCGATAACTTGTTTATTGCAGCTTATAATGGTTACAAATAAAGCAATAGCATCACAAATTTCACA
AATAAAGCATTTTTTTCACTGCATTCTAGTTGTGGTTTGTCCAAACTCATCAATGTATCTTATCATGTCT
GGATCAATCCGAACGCGTATAACTTCGTATAGCATACATTATACGAAGTTATCTCGAGTCGCTCGGTACG
ATTTAAATTGAATTCTGCAGTCGACGGTACCGCGGGCCCGGGATCCACCGCCACCATGGCCAGCAATAGC
AGTTCCTGCCCAACACCTGGGGGCGGGCACCTCAATGGGTACCCAGTACCCCCCTACGCCTTCTTCTTTC
CCCCTATGCTGGGTGGACTCTCCCCACCCGGCGCTCTCACCAGCCTCCAGCACCAGCTTCCAGTCAGTGG
TTACAGCACACCGTCCCCAGCCACCATCGAGACCCAGAGCAGCAGTTCCGAAGAGATAGTACCCAGCCCT
CCCTCACCACCGCCCCTGCCCCGCATCTACAAGCCTTGCTTTGTTTGTCAAGACAAATCATCCGGCTACC
ACTATGGGGTCAGTGCCTGTGAGGGCTGTAAGGGCTTCTTCCGACGAAGCATCCAGAAGAACATGGTGTA
TACGTGTCACCGGGACAAGAACTGCATCATCAACAAGGTGACCCGGAACCGCTGCCAGTACTGCCGGCTG
CAGAAATGTTTCGACGTGGGCATGTCCCAGGAGTCGGTGCGAAACGATCGAAACAAAAAGAAGAAAGAGG
CACCCAAGCCCGAGTGCTCAGAGAGCTACACGCTGACGCCTGAGGTGGGCGAGCTCATTGAGAAGGTTCG
CAAAGCGCACCAGGAGACCTTCCCGGCCCTCTGCCAGCTGGGCAAGTACACTACGAACAACAGCTCAGAA
CAACGAGTCTCCCTGGACATTGACCTCTGGGACAAGTTCAGTGAACTCTCCACCAAGTGCATCATTAAGA
CTGTGGAGTTCGCCAAGCAGCTTCCCGGCTTCACCACCCTCACCATCGCCGACCAGATCACCCTCCTCAA
GGCTGCCTGCCTGGATATCCTGATTCTGCGAATCTGCACGCGGTACACGCCTGAGCAAGACACAATGACC
TTCTCAGATGGACTGACCCTGAACCGGACTCAGATGCACAACGCTGGCTTTGGCCCCCTCACCGACTTGG
TCTTTGCCTTCGCCAACCAGCTGCTGCCCCTGGAGATGGACGATGCTGAGACTGGACTGCTCAGTGCCAT
CTGCCTCATCTGTGGAGACCGACAGGACCTGGAGCAGCCAGACAAGGTGGACATGCTGCAAGAGCCGCTG
CTGGAAGCACTGAAAGTCTACGTCCGGAAACGGAGGCCCAGCCGACCCCACATGTTCCCCAAGATGCTGA
TGAAGATCACAGACCTTCGGAGCATCAGCGCCAAGGGAGCTGAACGGGTGATCACATTGAAGATGGAGAT
CCCAGGCTCCATGCCACCGCTGATCCAGGAAATGCTGGAGAACTCTGAGGGCTTGGACACTCTAAGCGGA
CAGTCGGGGGGCGGAACACGAGATGGGGGTGGCCTGGCCCCCCCTCCGGGTAGCTGTAGCCCCAGCCTCA
GTCCCAGCTCCCACAGAAGCAGCCCAGCCACCCAATCCCCAGGACCGGTCCGCGCGCGTACGAAAAACAA
TTACGGGTCTACCATCGAGGGCCTGCTCGATCTCCCGGACGACGACGCCCCCGAAGAGGCGGGGCTGGCG
GCTCCGCGCCTGTCCTTTCTCCCCGCGGGACACACGCGCAGACTGTCGACGGCCCCCCCGACCGATGTCA
GCCTGGGGGACGAGCTCCACTTAGACGGCGAGGACGTGGCGATGGCGCATGCCGACGCGCTAGACGATTT
CGATCTGGACATGTTGGGGGACGGGGATTCCCCGGGTCCGGGATTTACCCCCCACGACTCCGCCCCCTAC
GGCGCTCTGGATATGGCCGACTTCGAGTTTGAGCAGATGTTTACCGATGCCCTTGGAATTGACGAGTACG
GTGGGTAGGCGGCCGCTCTCCTCACGTGCAGGCTGTGCACTCCTCAGGTGCAGGCTGCCTATCAGAAGGT
GGTGGCTGGTGTGGCCAATGCCCTGGCTCACAAATACCACTGAGATCTTTTTCCCTCTGCCAAAAATTAT
GGGGACATCATGAAGCCCCTTGAGCATCTGACTTCTGGCTAATAAAGGAAATTTATTTTCATTGCAATAG
TGTGTTGGAATTTTTTGTGTCTCTCACTCGGAAGGACATATGGGAGGGCAAATCATTTAAAACATCAGAA
TGAGTATTTGGTTTAGAGTTTGGCAACATATGCCCATATGCTGGCTGCCATGAACAAAGGTTGGCTATAA
AGAGGTCATCAGTATATGAAACAGCCCCCTGCTGTCCATTCCTTATTCCATAGAAAAGCCTTGACTTGAG
GTTAGATTTTTTTTATATTTTGTTTTGTGTTATTTTTTTCTTTAACATCCCTAAAATTTTCCTTACATGT
TTTACTAGCCAGATTTTTCCTCCTCTCCTGACTACTCCCAGTCATAGCTGTCCCTCTTCTCTTATGGAGA
TCCCTCGACCTGCAGCCCAAGCTTGGCGTAATCATGGTCATAGCTGTTTCCTGTGTGAAATTGTTATCCG
CTCACAATTCCACACAACATACGAGCCGGAAGCATAAAGTGTAAAGCCTGGGGTGCCTAATGAGTGAGCT
AACTCACATTAATTGCGTTGCGCTCACTGCCCGCTTTCCAGTCGGGAAACCTGTCGTGCCAGCGGATCCG
CATCTCAATTAGTCAGCAACCATAGTCCCGCCCCTAACTCCGCCCAGTTCCGCCCATTCTCCGCCCCATG
GCTGACTAATTTTTTTTATTTATGCAGAGGCCGAGGCCGCCTCGGCCTCTGAGCTATTCCAGAAGTAGTG
AGGAGGCTTTTTTGGAGGCCTAGGCTTTTGCAAAAAGCTAACTTGTTTATTGCAGCTTATAATGGTTACA
AATAAAGCAATAGCATCACAAATTTCACAAATAAAGCATTTTTTTCACTGCATTCTAGTTGTGGTTTGTC
CAAACTCATCAATGTATCTTATCATGTCTGGATCCGCTGCATTAATGAATCGGCCAACGCGCGGGGAGAG
GCGGTTTGCGTATTGGGCGCTCTTCCGCTTCCTCGCTCACTGACTCGCTGCGCTCGGTCGTTCGGCTGCG
GCGAGCGGTATCAGCTCACTCAAAGGCGGTAATACGGTTATCCACAGAATCAGGGGATAACGCAGGAAAG
AACATGTGAGCAAAAGGCCAGCAAAAGGCCAGGAACCGTAAAAAGGCCGCGTTGCTGGCGTTTTTCCATA
GGCTCCGCCCCCCTGACGAGCATCACAAAAATCGACGCTCAAGTCAGAGGTGGCGAAACCCGACAGGACT
ATAAAGATACCAGGCGTTTCCCCCTGGAAGCTCCCTCGTGCGCTCTCCTGTTCCGACCCTGCCGCTTACC
GGATACCTGTCCGCCTTTCTCCCTTCGGGAAGCGTGGCGCTTTCTCATAGCTCACGCTGTAGGTATCTCA
GTTCGGTGTAGGTCGTTCGCTCCAAGCTGGGCTGTGTGCACGAACCCCCCGTTCAGCCCGACCGCTGCGC
CTTATCCGGTAACTATCGTCTTGAGTCCAACCCGGTAAGACACGACTTATCGCCACTGGCAGCAGCCACT
GGTAACAGGATTAGCAGAGCGAGGTATGTAGGCGGTGCTACAGAGTTCTTGAAGTGGTGGCCTAACTACG
GCTACACTAGAAGAACAGTATTTGGTATCTGCGCTCTGCTGAAGCCAGTTACCTTCGGAAAAAGAGTTGG
TAGCTCTTGATCCGGCAAACAAACCACCGCTGGTAGCGGTGGTTTTTTTGTTTGCAAGCAGCAGATTACG
CGCAGAAAAAAAGGATCTCAAGAAGATCCTTTGATCTTTTCTACGGGGTCTGACGCTCAGTGGAACGAAA
ACTCACGTTAAGGGATTTTGGTCATGAGATTATCAAAAAGGATCTTCACCTAGATCCTTTTAAATTAAAA
ATGAAGTTTTAAATCAATCTAAAGTATATATGAGTAAACTTGGTCTGACAGTTACCAATGCTTAATCAGT
GAGGCACCTATCTCAGCGATCTGTCTATTTCGTTCATCCATAGTTGCCTGACTCCCCGTCGTGTAGATAA
CTACGATACGGGAGGGCTTACCATCTGGCCCCAGTGCTGCAATGATACCGCGAGACCCACGCTCACCGGC
TCCAGATTTATCAGCAATAAACCAGCCAGCCGGAAGGGCCGAGCGCAGAAGTGGTCCTGCAACTTTATCC
GCCTCCATCCAGTCTATTAATTGTTGCCGGGAAGCTAGAGTAAGTAGTTCGCCAGTTAATAGTTTGCGCA
ACGTTGTTGCCATTGCTACAGGCATCGTGGTGTCACGCTCGTCGTTTGGTATGGCTTCATTCAGCTCCGG
TTCCCAACGATCAAGGCGAGTTACATGATCCCCCATGTTGTGCAAAAAAGCGGTTAGCTCCTTCGGTCCT
CCGATCGTTGTCAGAAGTAAGTTGGCCGCAGTGTTATCACTCATGGTTATGGCAGCACTGCATAATTCTC
TTACTGTCATGCCATCCGTAAGATGCTTTTCTGTGACTGGTGAGTACTCAACCAAGTCATTCTGAGAATA
GTGTATGCGGCGACCGAGTTGCTCTTGCCCGGCGTCAATACGGGATAATACCGCGCCACATAGCAGAACT
TTAAAAGTGCTCATCATTGGAAAACGTTCTTCGGGGCGAAAACTCTCAAGGATCTTACCGCTGTTGAGAT
CCAGTTCGATGTAACCCACTCGTGCACCCAACTGATCTTCAGCATCTTTTACTTTCACCAGCGTTTCTGG
GTGAGCAAAAACAGGAAGGCAAAATGCCGCAAAAAAGGGAATAAGGGCGACACGGAAATGTTGAATACTC
ATACTCTTCCTTTTTCAATATTATTGAAGCATTTATCAGGGTTATTGTCTCATGAGCGGATACATATTTG
AATGTATTTAGAAAAATAAACAAATAGGGGTTCCGCGCACATTTCCCCGAAAAGTGCCACCTGGGTCGAC
ATTGATTATTGACTAGTTATTAATAGTMMYSAAWWRYGSSRYCWKK
Features (pLannotate 1.2.2; 24 found; start..end, strand, type, name):
     80..383     +  enhancer       CMV enhancer: human cytomegalovirus immediate early enhancer
    663..1679    +  intron         chimeric intron: chimera between introns from chicken β-actin and rabbit β-globin
   1754..1787    +  protein_bind   loxP: Cre-mediated recombination occurs in the 8-bp core sequence (GCATACAT). Cre recombinase
   1837..2628    +  CDS            neo: KKA2_KLEPN - Also known as kan, nptII. Experimental evidence at protein level: Swiss-Prot protein existence level 1. Resistance to kanamycin, neomycin, paromomycin, ribostamycin, butirosin and gentamicin B. From Klebsiella pneumoniae.
   2652..2804    +  CDS            ble (fragment): BLE_KLEPN - Experimental evidence at protein level: Swiss-Prot protein existence level 1. Binding protein with a strong affinity to the bleomycin family of antibiotics. Binds to CL990; an antimitotic-antibiotic compound. From Klebsiella pneumoniae.
   2811..2945    +  polyA_signal   SV40 poly(A) signal: SV40 polyadenylation signal
   2959..2992    +  protein_bind   loxP: Cre-mediated recombination occurs in the 8-bp core sequence (GCATACAT). Cre recombinase
   3020..3056    +  misc_feature   MCS (fragment): multiple cloning site
   3066..4451    +  CDS            Rara: RARA_MOUSE - Also known as Nr1b1. Experimental evidence at protein level: Swiss-Prot protein existence level 1. Receptor for retinoic acid (PubMed:17205979). Retinoic acid receptors bind as heterodimers to their target response elements in response to their ligands, all-trans or 9-cis retinoic acid, and regulate gene expression in various biological processes (PubMed:17205979). The RXR/RAR heterodimers bind to the retinoic acid response elements (RARE) composed of tandem 5'-AGGTCA-3' sites known as DR1-DR5 (PubMed:17205979). In the absence of ligand, the RXR-RAR heterodimers associate with a m
   4602..4835    +  CDS            VP16 AD: transcriptional activation domain of herpes simplex virus protein VP16 (Triezenberg et al., 1988; Cousens et al., 1989); UL48
   4869..4940    +  CDS            HBB (fragment): HBB_PONPY - Experimental evidence at transcript level: Swiss-Prot protein existence level 2. Involved in oxygen transport from the lung to the various peripheral tissues. From Pongo pygmaeus (Bornean orangutan).
   5011..5066    +  polyA_signal   β-globin poly(A) signal: rabbit β-globin polyadenylation signal (Gil and Proudfoot, 1987)
   5451..5467    -  protein_bind   lac operator: The lac repressor binds to the lac operator to inhibit transcription in E. coli. This inhibition can be relieved by adding lactose or isopropyl-β-D-thiogalactopyranoside (IPTG). lac repressor encoded by lacI
   5475..5505    -  promoter       lac promoter: promoter for the E. coli lac operon
   5520..5541    -  protein_bind   CAP binding site: CAP binding activates transcription in the presence of cAMP. E. coli catabolite activator protein
   5554..5593    -  CDS            lacI (fragment): lac repressor; lacI; The lac repressor binds to the lac operator to inhibit transcription in E. coli. This inhibition can be relieved by adding lactose or isopropyl-β-D-thiogalactopyranoside (IPTG).
   5600..5622    +  promoter       SV40 promoter (fragment): SV40 enhancer and early promoter
   5626..5760    +  rep_origin     SV40 ori: SV40 origin of replication
   5780..5914    +  polyA_signal   SV40 poly(A) signal: SV40 polyadenylation signal
   5916..5970    -  CDS            lacI (fragment): lac repressor; lacI; The lac repressor binds to the lac operator to inhibit transcription in E. coli. This inhibition can be relieved by adding lactose or isopropyl-β-D-thiogalactopyranoside (IPTG).
   6153..6741    -  rep_origin     ori: high-copy-number ColE1/pMB1/pBR322/pUC origin of replication
   6912..7772    -  CDS            AmpR: β-lactamase; bla; confers resistance to ampicillin, carbenicillin, and related antibiotics
   7773..7877    -  promoter       AmpR promoter: bla
   7908..7937    +  enhancer       CMV enhancer (fragment): human cytomegalovirus immediate early enhancer
