[The description below was written by a language model from this plasmid's Addgene catalogue record and pLannotate feature annotations shown in this document.]
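Description:
CALNL-RARa-VP16 is a mammalian expression plasmid built on the pCAGEN backbone that provides Cre-dependent, ubiquitous expression of a constitutively active form of mouse retinoic acid receptor alpha (Rara). It is maintained in E. coli as a high-copy plasmid through a ColE1/pUC-type origin and selected with ampicillin via the AmpR (β-lactamase) gene. The backbone also carries an SV40 origin of replication with an adjacent SV40 poly(A) signal, along with remnants of lac regulatory elements left over from the cloning vector.

Expression is driven by the CAG promoter, represented in the annotation by the CMV immediate early enhancer and the chimeric chicken β-actin/rabbit β-globin intron. Directly downstream sits a lox-stop-lox cassette: two loxP sites in the same orientation flank a neomycin resistance coding sequence, a ble fragment and an SV40 polyadenylation signal. Without Cre, transcripts from CAG terminate within this cassette, so the downstream open reading frame is not expressed. Cre recombinase excises the floxed segment and places the CAG promoter next to the payload. That payload is the Rara coding sequence fused at its C terminus to the herpes simplex virus VP16 transcriptional activation domain, followed by a rabbit β-globin poly(A) signal. Attaching the strong VP16 activation domain is what the record describes as making the receptor constitutively active, presumably allowing it to activate retinoic acid response element targets regardless of ligand.

The construct is suited to switching on retinoic acid signalling selectively in Cre-expressing cells. The associated publication concerns retinoic acid signalling and cone photoreceptor survival in a mouse model of retinal degeneration. The sequence record is labelled as a partial NGS result.
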