Addgene plasmid #185560: CALNL-RARa-VP16
Purpose: Cre Dependent ubiquitous expression of constitutively active Retinoic Acid Receptor alpha
Depositing lab: Connie Cepko. Depositing organization: Harvard Medical School. Publication: Retinoic acid signaling mediates peripheral cone photoreceptor survival in a mouse model of retina degeneration. Amamoto R, Wallick GK, Cepko CL. Elife. 2022 Mar 22;11. pii: 76389. doi: 10.7554/eLife.76389. PubMed 35315776.
Backbone
  Vector backbone: pCAGEN
  Vector type: Mammalian Expression
Growth in bacteria
  Bacterial resistance: Ampicillin, 100 μg/mL
  Growth temperature: 37°C
  Growth strain: DH5alpha
  Copy number: High Copy
Gene/Insert
  Gene/Insert name: RARa-VP16
  Species: M. musculus (mouse)
  Entrez Gene: Rara (a.k.a. Nr1b1, RAR, RARalpha1)
  Promoter: CAG
  Tag / fusion protein: VP16 (C terminal on insert)
  Cloning method: Gibson Cloning
  Sequencing primers: 5′ gacggtaccgcgggcccgggatccaCCGCCACCATGGCCA; 3′ taggcagcctgcacctgaggagtgcACAGCCTGCACNTGAGGANAGCGNCC
Terms and licenses: Academic/Nonprofit Terms; Industry Terms: Not Available to Industry
How to cite: CALNL-RARa-VP16 was a gift from Connie Cepko (Addgene plasmid # 185560 ; http://n2t.net/addgene:185560 ; RRID:Addgene_185560)
