LOCUS       Exported 7956 bp ds-DNA circular SYN 19-DEC-2019
DEFINITION  synthetic circular DNA
ACCESSION   .
VERSION     .
KEYWORDS    .
SOURCE      synthetic DNA construct
  ORGANISM  synthetic DNA construct
REFERENCE   1 (bases 1 to 7956)
  AUTHORS   .
  TITLE     Direct Submission
  JOURNAL   Exported Thursday, Apr 21, 2022 from SnapGene 5.1.7
            https://www.snapgene.com
FEATURES             Location/Qualifiers
     source          1..7956
                     /organism="synthetic DNA construct"
                     /mol_type="other DNA"
     enhancer        4..383
                     /label=CMV enhancer
                     /note="human cytomegalovirus immediate early enhancer"
     intron          663..1679
                     /label=chimeric intron
                     /note="chimera between introns from chicken beta-actin and
                     rabbit beta-globin"
     protein_bind    1754..1787
                     /label=loxP
                     /bound_moiety="Cre recombinase"
                     /note="Cre-mediated recombination occurs in the 8-bp core
                     sequence (GCATACAT)."
     CDS             1837..2631
                     /codon_start=1
                     /gene="aph(3')-II (or nptII)"
                     /product="aminoglycoside phosphotransferase from Tn5"
                     /label=NeoR/KanR
                     /note="confers resistance to neomycin, kanamycin, and G418
                     (Geneticin(R))"
                     /translation="MIEQDGLHAGSPAAWVERLFGYDWAQQTIGCSDAAVFRLSAQGRP
                     VLFVKTDLSGALNELQDEAARLSWLATTGVPCAAVLDVVTEAGRDWLLLGEVPGQDLLS
                     SHLAPAEKVSIMADAMRRLHTLDPATCPFDHQAKHRIERARTRMEAGLVDQDDLDEEHQ
                     GLAPAELFARLKARMPDGEDLVVTHGDACLPNIMVENGRFSGFIDCGRLGVADRYQDIA
                     LATRDIAEELGGEWADRFLVLYGIAAPDSQRIAFYRLLDEFF"
     polyA_signal    2811..2945
                     /label=SV40 poly(A) signal
                     /note="SV40 polyadenylation signal"
     protein_bind    2959..2992
                     /label=loxP
                     /bound_moiety="Cre recombinase"
                     /note="Cre-mediated recombination occurs in the 8-bp core
                     sequence (GCATACAT)."
     regulatory      3060..3069
                     /regulatory_class="other"
                     /label=Kozak sequence
                     /note="vertebrate consensus sequence for strong initiation
                     of translation (Kozak, 1987)"
     misc_feature    3066..4450
                     /label=mRARa
     misc_feature    4458..4839
                     /label=VP16
     polyA_site      5011..5066
                     /label=beta-globin poly(A) signal
                     /note="rabbit beta-globin polyadenylation signal"
     primer_bind     complement(5427..5443)
                     /label=M13 rev
                     /note="common sequencing primer, one of multiple similar
                     variants"
     protein_bind    5451..5467
                     /label=lac operator
                     /bound_moiety="lac repressor encoded by lacI"
                     /note="The lac repressor binds to the lac operator to
                     inhibit transcription in E. coli. This inhibition can be
                     relieved by adding lactose or
                     isopropyl-beta-D-thiogalactopyranoside (IPTG)."
     promoter        complement(5475..5505)
                     /label=lac promoter
                     /note="promoter for the E. coli lac operon"
     protein_bind    5520..5541
                     /label=CAP binding site
                     /bound_moiety="E. coli catabolite activator protein"
                     /note="CAP binding activates transcription in the presence
                     of cAMP."
     polyA_signal    5780..5914
                     /label=SV40 poly(A) signal
                     /note="SV40 polyadenylation signal"
     rep_origin      complement(6153..6741)
                     /direction=LEFT
                     /label=ori
                     /note="high-copy-number ColE1/pMB1/pBR322/pUC origin of
                     replication"
     CDS             complement(6912..7772)
                     /codon_start=1
                     /gene="bla"
                     /product="beta-lactamase"
                     /label=AmpR
                     /note="confers resistance to ampicillin, carbenicillin, and
                     related antibiotics"
                     /translation="MSIQHFRVALIPFFAAFCLPVFAHPETLVKVKDAEDQLGARVGYI
                     ELDLNSGKILESFRPEERFPMMSTFKVLLCGAVLSRIDAGQEQLGRRIHYSQNDLVEYS
                     PVTEKHLTDGMTVRELCSAAITMSDNTAANLLLTTIGGPKELTAFLHNMGDHVTRLDRW
                     EPELNEAIPNDERDTTMPVAMATTLRKLLTGELLTLASRQQLIDWMEADKVAGPLLRSA
                     LPAGWFIADKSGAGERGSRGIIAALGPDGKPSRIVVIYTTGSQATMDERNRQIAEIGAS
                     LIKHW"
     promoter        complement(7773..7877)
                     /gene="bla"
                     /label=AmpR promoter
ORIGIN
        1 gtcgacattg attattgact agttattaat agtaatcaat tacggggtca ttagttcata
       61 gcccatatat ggagttccgc gttacataac ttacggtaaa tggcccgcct ggctgaccgc
      121 ccaacgaccc ccgcccattg acgtcaataa tgacgtatgt tcccatagta acgccaatag
      181 ggactttcca ttgacgtcaa tgggtggagt atttacggta aactgcccac ttggcagtac
      241 atcaagtgta tcatatgcca agtacgcccc ctattgacgt caatgacggt aaatggcccg
      301 cctggcatta tgcccagtac atgaccttat gggactttcc tacttggcag tacatctacg
      361 tattagtcat cgctattacc atggtcgagg tgagccccac gttctgcttc actctcccca
      421 tctccccccc ctccccaccc ccaattttgt atttatttat tttttaatta ttttgtgcag
      481 cgatgggggc gggggggggg ggggggcgcg cgccaggcgg ggcggggcgg ggcgaggggc
      541 ggggcggggc gaggcggaga ggtgcggcgg cagccaatca gagcggcgcg ctccgaaagt
      601 ttccttttat ggcgaggcgg cggcggcggc ggccctataa aaagcgaagc gcgcggcggg
      661 cgggagtcgc tgcgcgctgc cttcgccccg tgccccgctc cgccgccgcc tcgcgccgcc
      721 cgccccggct ctgactgacc gcgttactcc cacaggtgag cgggcgggac ggcccttctc
      781 ctccgggctg taattagcgc ttggtttaat gacggcttgt ttcttttctg tggctgcgtg
      841 aaagccttga ggggctccgg gagggccctt tgtgcggggg gagcggctcg gggggtgcgt
      901 gcgtgtgtgt gtgcgtgggg agcgccgcgt gcggctccgc gctgcccggc ggctgtgagc
      961 gctgcgggcg cggcgcgggg ctttgtgcgc tccgcagtgt gcgcgagggg agcgcggccg
     1021 ggggcggtgc cccgcggtgc ggggggggct gcgaggggaa caaaggctgc gtgcggggtg
     1081 tgtgcgtggg ggggtgagca gggggtgtgg gcgcgtcggt cgggctgcaa ccccccctgc
     1141 acccccctcc ccgagttgct gagcacggcc cggcttcggg tgcggggctc cgtacggggc
     1201 gtggcgcggg gctcgccgtg ccgggcgggg ggtggcggca ggtgggggtg ccgggcgggg
     1261 cggggccgcc tcgggccggg gagggctcgg gggaggggcg cggcggcccc cggagcgccg
     1321 gcggctgtcg aggcgcggcg agccgcagcc attgcctttt atggtaatcg tgcgagaggg
     1381 cgcagggact tcctttgtcc caaatctgtg cggagccgaa atctgggagg cgccgccgca
     1441 ccccctctag cgggcgcggg gcgaagcggt gcggcgccgg caggaaggaa atgggcgggg
     1501 agggccttcg tgcgtcgccg cgccgccgtc cccttctccc tctccagcct cggggctgtc
     1561 cgcgggggga cggctgcctt cgggggggac ggggcagggc ggggttcggc ttctggcgtg
     1621 tgaccggcgg ctctagagcc tctgctaacc atgttcatgc cttcttcttt ttcctacagc
     1681 tcctgggcaa cgtgctggtt attgtgctgt ctcatcattt tggcaaagaa ttgattaatt
     1741 cgagcgaacg cgtataactt cgtatagcat acattatacg aagttatctc gagtcggatt
     1801 tgatctgatc aagagacagg atgaggatcg tttcgcatga ttgaacaaga tggattgcac
     1861 gcaggttctc cggccgcttg ggtggagagg ctattcggct atgactgggc acaacagaca
     1921 atcggctgct ctgatgccgc cgtgttccgg ctgtcagcgc aggggcgccc ggttcttttt
     1981 gtcaagaccg acctgtccgg tgccctgaat gaactgcagg acgaggcagc gcggctatcg
     2041 tggctggcca cgacgggcgt tccttgcgca gctgtgctcg acgttgtcac tgaagcggga
     2101 agggactggc tgctattggg cgaagtgccg gggcaggatc tcctgtcatc tcaccttgct
     2161 cctgccgaga aagtatccat catggctgat gcaatgcggc ggctgcatac gcttgatccg
     2221 gctacctgcc cattcgacca ccaagcgaaa catcgcatcg agcgagcacg tactcggatg
     2281 gaagccggtc ttgtcgatca ggatgatctg gacgaagagc atcaggggct cgcgccagcc
     2341 gaactgttcg ccaggctcaa ggcgcgcatg cccgacggcg aggatctcgt cgtgacccat
     2401 ggcgatgcct gcttgccgaa tatcatggtg gaaaatggcc gcttttctgg attcatcgac
     2461 tgtggccggc tgggtgtggc ggaccgctat caggacatag cgttggctac ccgtgatatt
     2521 gctgaagagc ttggcggcga atgggctgac cgcttcctcg tgctttacgg tatcgccgct
     2581 cccgattcgc agcgcatcgc cttctatcgc cttcttgacg agttcttctg agcgggactc
     2641 tggggttcga aatgaccgac caagcgacgc ccaacctgcc atcacgagat ttcgattcca
     2701 ccgccgcctt ctatgaaagg ttgggcttcg gaatcgtttt ccgggacgcc ggctggatga
     2761 tcctccagcg cggggatctc atgctggagt tcttcgccca ccccatcgat aacttgttta
     2821 ttgcagctta taatggttac aaataaagca atagcatcac aaatttcaca aataaagcat
     2881 ttttttcact gcattctagt tgtggtttgt ccaaactcat caatgtatct tatcatgtct
     2941 ggatcaatcc gaacgcgtat aacttcgtat agcatacatt atacgaagtt atctcgagtc
     3001 gctcggtacg atttaaattg aattctgcag tcgacggtac cgcgggcccg ggatccaccg
     3061 ccaccatggc cagcaatagc agttcctgcc caacacctgg gggcgggcac ctcaatgggt
     3121 acccagtacc cccctacgcc ttcttctttc cccctatgct gggtggactc tccccacccg
     3181 gcgctctcac cagcctccag caccagcttc cagtcagtgg ttacagcaca ccgtccccag
     3241 ccaccatcga gacccagagc agcagttccg aagagatagt acccagccct ccctcaccac
     3301 cgcccctgcc ccgcatctac aagccttgct ttgtttgtca agacaaatca tccggctacc
     3361 actatggggt cagtgcctgt gagggctgta agggcttctt ccgacgaagc atccagaaga
     3421 acatggtgta tacgtgtcac cgggacaaga actgcatcat caacaaggtg acccggaacc
     3481 gctgccagta ctgccggctg cagaaatgtt tcgacgtggg catgtcccag gagtcggtgc
     3541 gaaacgatcg aaacaaaaag aagaaagagg cacccaagcc cgagtgctca gagagctaca
     3601 cgctgacgcc tgaggtgggc gagctcattg agaaggttcg caaagcgcac caggagacct
     3661 tcccggccct ctgccagctg ggcaagtaca ctacgaacaa cagctcagaa caacgagtct
     3721 ccctggacat tgacctctgg gacaagttca gtgaactctc caccaagtgc atcattaaga
     3781 ctgtggagtt cgccaagcag cttcccggct tcaccaccct caccatcgcc gaccagatca
     3841 ccctcctcaa ggctgcctgc ctggatatcc tgattctgcg aatctgcacg cggtacacgc
     3901 ctgagcaaga cacaatgacc ttctcagatg gactgaccct gaaccggact cagatgcaca
     3961 acgctggctt tggccccctc accgacttgg tctttgcctt cgccaaccag ctgctgcccc
     4021 tggagatgga cgatgctgag actggactgc tcagtgccat ctgcctcatc tgtggagacc
     4081 gacaggacct ggagcagcca gacaaggtgg acatgctgca agagccgctg ctggaagcac
     4141 tgaaagtcta cgtccggaaa cggaggccca gccgacccca catgttcccc aagatgctga
     4201 tgaagatcac agaccttcgg agcatcagcg ccaagggagc tgaacgggtg atcacattga
     4261 agatggagat cccaggctcc atgccaccgc tgatccagga aatgctggag aactctgagg
     4321 gcttggacac tctaagcgga cagtcggggg gcggaacacg agatgggggt ggcctggccc
     4381 cccctccggg tagctgtagc cccagcctca gtcccagctc ccacagaagc agcccagcca
     4441 cccaatcccc aggaccggtc cgcgcgcgta cgaaaaacaa ttacgggtct accatcgagg
     4501 gcctgctcga tctcccggac gacgacgccc ccgaagaggc ggggctggcg gctccgcgcc
     4561 tgtcctttct ccccgcggga cacacgcgca gactgtcgac ggcccccccg accgatgtca
     4621 gcctggggga cgagctccac ttagacggcg aggacgtggc gatggcgcat gccgacgcgc
     4681 tagacgattt cgatctggac atgttggggg acggggattc cccgggtccg ggatttaccc
     4741 cccacgactc cgccccctac ggcgctctgg atatggccga cttcgagttt gagcagatgt
     4801 ttaccgatgc ccttggaatt gacgagtacg gtgggtaggc ggccgctctc ctcacgtgca
     4861 ggctgtgcac tcctcaggtg caggctgcct atcagaaggt ggtggctggt gtggccaatg
     4921 ccctggctca caaataccac tgagatcttt ttccctctgc caaaaattat ggggacatca
     4981 tgaagcccct tgagcatctg acttctggct aataaaggaa atttattttc attgcaatag
     5041 tgtgttggaa ttttttgtgt ctctcactcg gaaggacata tgggagggca aatcatttaa
     5101 aacatcagaa tgagtatttg gtttagagtt tggcaacata tgcccatatg ctggctgcca
     5161 tgaacaaagg ttggctataa agaggtcatc agtatatgaa acagccccct gctgtccatt
     5221 ccttattcca tagaaaagcc ttgacttgag gttagatttt ttttatattt tgttttgtgt
     5281 tatttttttc tttaacatcc ctaaaatttt ccttacatgt tttactagcc agatttttcc
     5341 tcctctcctg actactccca gtcatagctg tccctcttct cttatggaga tccctcgacc
     5401 tgcagcccaa gcttggcgta atcatggtca tagctgtttc ctgtgtgaaa ttgttatccg
     5461 ctcacaattc cacacaacat acgagccgga agcataaagt gtaaagcctg gggtgcctaa
     5521 tgagtgagct aactcacatt aattgcgttg cgctcactgc ccgctttcca gtcgggaaac
     5581 ctgtcgtgcc agcggatccg catctcaatt agtcagcaac catagtcccg cccctaactc
     5641 cgcccagttc cgcccattct ccgccccatg gctgactaat tttttttatt tatgcagagg
     5701 ccgaggccgc ctcggcctct gagctattcc agaagtagtg aggaggcttt tttggaggcc
     5761 taggcttttg caaaaagcta acttgtttat tgcagcttat aatggttaca aataaagcaa
     5821 tagcatcaca aatttcacaa ataaagcatt tttttcactg cattctagtt gtggtttgtc
     5881 caaactcatc aatgtatctt atcatgtctg gatccgctgc attaatgaat cggccaacgc
     5941 gcggggagag gcggtttgcg tattgggcgc tcttccgctt cctcgctcac tgactcgctg
     6001 cgctcggtcg ttcggctgcg gcgagcggta tcagctcact caaaggcggt aatacggtta
     6061 tccacagaat caggggataa cgcaggaaag aacatgtgag caaaaggcca gcaaaaggcc
     6121 aggaaccgta aaaaggccgc gttgctggcg tttttccata ggctccgccc ccctgacgag
     6181 catcacaaaa atcgacgctc aagtcagagg tggcgaaacc cgacaggact ataaagatac
     6241 caggcgtttc cccctggaag ctccctcgtg cgctctcctg ttccgaccct gccgcttacc
     6301 ggatacctgt ccgcctttct cccttcggga agcgtggcgc tttctcatag ctcacgctgt
     6361 aggtatctca gttcggtgta ggtcgttcgc tccaagctgg gctgtgtgca cgaacccccc
     6421 gttcagcccg accgctgcgc cttatccggt aactatcgtc ttgagtccaa cccggtaaga
     6481 cacgacttat cgccactggc agcagccact ggtaacagga ttagcagagc gaggtatgta
     6541 ggcggtgcta cagagttctt gaagtggtgg cctaactacg gctacactag aagaacagta
     6601 tttggtatct gcgctctgct gaagccagtt accttcggaa aaagagttgg tagctcttga
     6661 tccggcaaac aaaccaccgc tggtagcggt ggtttttttg tttgcaagca gcagattacg
     6721 cgcagaaaaa aaggatctca agaagatcct ttgatctttt ctacggggtc tgacgctcag
     6781 tggaacgaaa actcacgtta agggattttg gtcatgagat tatcaaaaag gatcttcacc
     6841 tagatccttt taaattaaaa atgaagtttt aaatcaatct aaagtatata tgagtaaact
     6901 tggtctgaca gttaccaatg cttaatcagt gaggcaccta tctcagcgat ctgtctattt
     6961 cgttcatcca tagttgcctg actccccgtc gtgtagataa ctacgatacg ggagggctta
     7021 ccatctggcc ccagtgctgc aatgataccg cgagacccac gctcaccggc tccagattta
     7081 tcagcaataa accagccagc cggaagggcc gagcgcagaa gtggtcctgc aactttatcc
     7141 gcctccatcc agtctattaa ttgttgccgg gaagctagag taagtagttc gccagttaat
     7201 agtttgcgca acgttgttgc cattgctaca ggcatcgtgg tgtcacgctc gtcgtttggt
     7261 atggcttcat tcagctccgg ttcccaacga tcaaggcgag ttacatgatc ccccatgttg
     7321 tgcaaaaaag cggttagctc cttcggtcct ccgatcgttg tcagaagtaa gttggccgca
     7381 gtgttatcac tcatggttat ggcagcactg cataattctc ttactgtcat gccatccgta
     7441 agatgctttt ctgtgactgg tgagtactca accaagtcat tctgagaata gtgtatgcgg
     7501 cgaccgagtt gctcttgccc ggcgtcaata cgggataata ccgcgccaca tagcagaact
     7561 ttaaaagtgc tcatcattgg aaaacgttct tcggggcgaa aactctcaag gatcttaccg
     7621 ctgttgagat ccagttcgat gtaacccact cgtgcaccca actgatcttc agcatctttt
     7681 actttcacca gcgtttctgg gtgagcaaaa acaggaaggc aaaatgccgc aaaaaaggga
     7741 ataagggcga cacggaaatg ttgaatactc atactcttcc tttttcaata ttattgaagc
     7801 atttatcagg gttattgtct catgagcgga tacatatttg aatgtattta gaaaaataaa
     7861 caaatagggg ttccgcgcac atttccccga aaagtgccac ctgggtcgac attgattatt
     7921 gactagttat taatagtaat caattacggg gtcatt
//
